>Addgene plasmid #206113 | GFP Cav2.2 HA D665A pcDNA3 | addgene full sequence | sequence record 415392 | Addgene NGS Result
CCCCCAGACCCCCTTGACCCCCCGCCCCAGCGTCACCTACAAGACGGCCAACTCCTCGCCTGTCCACTTC
GCCGGGGCACCGAGCGGCCTCCCCGCCTTCTCCCCCGGCCGGCTCAGCCGGGGCCTCTCAGAACACAACG
CCCTGCTGCAGAGGGACCCGCTCAGCCGGCCCCTGGCGCCCGGCTCGCGCATCGGCTCCGACCCCTACCT
GGGGCAGCGGCTGGACAGCGAGGCGCCCGCCCGTGCCCTGCCCGAGGACGCGCCCGCCTTTGAGGAGACC
GCGGCCAGCAACTCGGGCCGCTCCTCCCGGACCTCGTACGTGTCCTCACTGACCTCGCAGCCCCCGCCGC
TGCGCCGCGTGCCCAACGGCTACCACTGCACTCTGGGGCTGGGCGGGGGCGGCCGGGCGCGGCGCGGCTG
CCACCACCCCGACCGCGACCGCCGGTGCTAGACTAGTTCTAGCAAGCTTCGACGAATTCTGCAGATATCC
ATCACACTGGCGGCCGCTCGAGCATGCATCTAGAGGGCCCTATTCTATAGTGTCACCTAAATGCTAGAGC
TCGCTGATCAGCCTCGACTGTGCCTTCTAGTTGCCAGCCATCTGTTGTTTGCCCCTCCCCCGTGCCTTCC
TTGACCCTGGAAGGTGCCACTCCCACTGTCCTTTCCTAATAAAATGAGGAAATTGCATCGCATTGTCTGA
GTAGGTGTCATTCTATTCTGGGGGGTGGGGTGGGGCAGGACAGCAAGGGGGAGGATTGGGAAGACAATAG
CAGGCATGCTGGGGATGCGGTGGGCTCTATGGCTTCTGAGGCGGAAAGAACCAGCTGGGGCTCTAGGGGG
TATCCCC
[124 nt withheld, positions 848-971]
C
[91 nt withheld, positions 973-1063]
A
[49 nt withheld, positions 1065-1113]
CCTTTGACGTTGGAGTCCACGTTCTTT
[37 nt withheld, positions 1141-1177]
ACCCTATCTCGGTCTATTCTTTTGATTTATAAGGGATTTTGCCGATTTCGGCCTATTGGTTAAAAAATGA
GCTGATTTAACAAAAATTTAACGCGAATTAATTCTGTGGAATGTGTGTCAGTTAGGGTGTGGAAAGTCCC
CAGGCTCCCCAGCAGGCAGAAGTATGCAAAGCATGCATCTCAATTAGTCAGCAACCAGGTGTGGAAAGTC
CCCAGGCTCCCCAGCAGGCAGAAGTATGCAAAGCATGCATCTCAATTAGTCAGCAACCATAGTCCCGCCC
CTAACTCCGCCCATCCCGCCCCTAACTCCGCCCAGTTCCGCCCATTCTCCGCCCCATGGCTGACTAATTT
TTTTTATTTATGCAGAGGCCGAGGCCGCCTCTGCCTCTGAGCTATTCCAGAAGTAGTGAGGAGGCTTTTT
TGGAGGCCTAGGCTTTTGCAAAAAGCTCCCGGGAGCTTGTATATCCATTTTCGGATCTGATCAAGAGACA
GGATGAGGATCGTTTCGCATGATTGAACAAGATGGATTGCACGCAGGTTCTCCGGCCGCTTGGGTGGAGA
GGCTATTCGGCTATGACTGGGCACAACAGACAATCGGCTGCTCTGATGCCGCCGTGTTCCGGCTGTCAGC
GCAGGGGCGCCCGGTTCTTTTTGTCAAGACCGACCTGTCCGGTGCCCTGAATGAACTGCAGGACGAGGCA
GCGCGGCTATCGTGGCTGGCCACGACGGGCGTTCCTTGCGCAGCTGTGCTCGACGTTGTCACTGAAGCGG
GAAGGGACTGGCTGCTATTGGGCGAAGTGCCGGGGCAGGATCTCCTGTCATCTCACCTTGCTCCTGCCGA
GAAAGTATCCATCATGGCTGATGCAATGCGGCGGCTGCATACGCTTGATCCGGCTACCTGCCCATTCGAC
CACCAAGCGAAACATCGCATCGAGCGAGCACGTACTCGGATGGAAGCCGGTCTTGTCGATCAGGATGATC
TGGACGAAGAGCATCAGGGGCTCGCGCCAGCCGAACTGTTCGCCAGGCTCAAGGCGCGCATGCCCGACGG
CGAGGATCTCGTCGTGACCCATGGCGATGCCTGCTTGCCGAATATCATGGTGGAAAATGGCCGCTTTTCT
GGATTCATCGACTGTGGCCGGCTGGGTGTGGCGGACCGCTATCAGGACATAGCGTTGGCTACCCGTGATA
TTGCTGAAGAGCTTGGCGGCGAATGGGCTGACCGCTTCCTCGTGCTTTACGGTATCGCCGCTCCCGATTC
GCAGCGCATCGCCTTCTATCGCCTTCTTGACGAGTTCTTCTGAGCGGGACTCTGGGGTTCGAAATGACCG
ACCAAGCGACGCCCAACCTGCCATCACGAGATTTCGATTCCACCGCCGCCTTCTATGAAAGGTTGGGCTT
CGGAATCGTTTTCCGGGACGCCGGCTGGATGATCCTCCAGCGCGGGGATCTCATGCTGGAGTTCTTCGCC
CACCCCAACTTGTTTATTGCAGCTTATAATGGTTACAAATAAAGCAATAGCATCACAAATTTCACAAATA
AAGCATTTTTTTCACTGCATTCTAGTTGTGGTTTGTCCAAACTCATCAATGTATCTTATCATGTCTGTAT
ACCGTCGACCTCTAGCTAGAGCTTGGCGTAATCATGGTCATAGCTGTTTCCTGTGTGAAATTGTTATCCG
CTCACAATTCCACACAACATACGAGCCGGAAGCATAAAGTGTAAAGCCTGGGGTGCCTAATGAGTGAGCT
AACTCACATTAATTGCGTTGCGCTCACTGCCCGCTTTCCAGTCGGGAAACCTGTCGTGCCAGCTGCATTA
ATGAATCGGCCAACGCGCGGGGAGAGGCGGTTTGCGTATTGGGCGCTCTTCCGCTTCCTCGCTCACTGAC
TCGCTGCGCTCGGTCGTTCGGCTGCGGCGAGCGGTATCAGCTCACTCAAAGGCGGTAATACGGTTATCCA
CAGAATCAGGGGATAACGCAGGAAAGAACATGTGAGCAAAAGGCCAGCAAAAGGCCAGGAACCGTAAAAA
GGCCGCGTTGCTGGCGTTTTTCCATAGGCTCCGCCCCCCTGACGAGCATCACAAAAATCGACGCTCAAGT
CAGAGGTGGCGAAACCCGACAGGACTATAAAGATACCAGGCGTTTCCCCCTGGAAGCTCCCTCGTGCGCT
CTCCTGTTCCGACCCTGCCGCTTACCGGATACCTGTCCGCCTTTCTCCCTTCGGGAAGCGTGGCGCTTTC
TCATAGCTCACGCTGTAGGTATCTCAGTTCGGTGTAGGTCGTTCGCTCCAAGCTGGGCTGTGTGCACGAA
CCCCCCGTTCAGCCCGACCGCTGCGCCTTATCCGGTAACTATCGTCTTGAGTCCAACCCGGTAAGACACG
ACTTATCGCCACTGGCAGCAGCCACTGGTAACAGGATTAGCAGAGCGAGGTATGTAGGCGGTGCTACAGA
GTTCTTGAAGTGGTGGCCTAACTACGGCTACACTAGAAGAACAGTATTTGGTATCTGCGCTCTGCTGAAG
CCAGTTACCTTCGGAAAAAGAGTTGGTAGCTCTTGATCCGGCAAACAAACCACCGCTGGTAGCGGTGGTT
TTTTTGTTTGCAAGCAGCAGATTACGCGCAGAAAAAAAGGATCTCAAGAAGATCCTTTGATCTTTTCTAC
GGGGTCTGACGCTCAGTGGAACGAAAACTCACGTTAAGGGATTTTGGTCATGAGATTATCAAAAAGGATC
TTCACCTAGATCCTTTTAAATTAAAAATGAAGTTTTAAATCAATCTAAAGTATATATGAGTAAACTTGGT
CTGACAGTTACCAATGCTTAATCAGTGAGGCACCTATCTCAGCGATCTGTCTATTTCGTTCATCCATAGT
TGCCTGACTCCCCGTCGTGTAGATAACTACGATACGGGAGGGCTTACCATCTGGCCCCAGTGCTGCAATG
ATACCGCGAGACCCACGCTCACCGGCTCCAGATTTATCAGCAATAAACCAGCCAGCCGGAAGGGCCGAGC
GCAGAAGTGGTCCTGCAACTTTATCCGCCTCCATCCAGTCTATTAATTGTTGCCGGGAAGCTAGAGTAAG
TAGTTCGCCAGTTAATAGTTTGCGCAACGTTGTTGCCATTGCTACAGGCATCGTGGTGTCACGCTCGTCG
TTTGGTATGGCTTCATTCAGCTCCGGTTCCCAACGATCAAGGCGAGTTACATGATCCCCCATGTTGTGCA
AAAAAGCGGTTAGCTCCTTCGGTCCTCCGATCGTTGTCAGAAGTAAGTTGGCCGCAGTGTTATCACTCAT
GGTTATGGCAGCACTGCATAATTCTCTTACTGTCATGCCATCCGTAAGATGCTTTTCTGTGACTGGTGAG
TACTCAACCAAGTCATTCTGAGAATAGTGTATGCGGCGACCGAGTTGCTCTTGCCCGGCGTCAATACGGG
ATAATACCGCGCCACATAGCAGAACTTTAAAAGTGCTCATCATTGGAAAACGTTCTTCGGGGCGAAAACT
CTCAAGGATCTTACCGCTGTTGAGATCCAGTTCGATGTAACCCACTCGTGCACCCAACTGATCTTCAGCA
TCTTTTACTTTCACCAGCGTTTCTGGGTGAGCAAAAACAGGAAGGCAAAATGCCGCAAAAAAGGGAATAA
GGGCGACACGGAAATGTTGAATACTCATACTCTTCCTTTTTCAATATTATTGAAGCATTTATCAGGGTTA
TTGTCTCATGAGCGGATACATATTTGAATGTATTTAGAAAAATAAACAAATAGGGGTTCCGCGCACATTT
CCCCGAAAAGTGCCACCTGACGTCGACGGATCGGGAGATCTCCCGATCCCCTATGGTGCACTCTCAGTAC
AATCTGCTCTGATGCCGCATAGTTAAGCCAGTATCTGCTCCCTGCTTGTGTGTTGGAGGTCGCTGAGTAG
TGCGCGAGCAAAATTTAAGCTACAACAAGGCAAGGCTTGACCGACAATTGCATGAAGAATCTGCTTAGGG
TTAGGCGTTTTGCGCTGCTTCGCGATGTACGGGCCAGATATACGCGTTGACATTGATTATTGACTAGTTA
TTAATAGTAATCAATTACGGGGTCATTAGTTCATAGCCCATATATGGAGTTCCGCGTTACATAACTTACG
GTAAATGGCCCGCCTGGCTGACCGCCCAACGACCCCCGCCCATTGACGTCAATAATGACGTATGTTCCCA
TAGTAACGCCAATAGGGACTTTCCATTGACGTCAATGGGTGGAGTATTTACGGTAAACTGCCCACTTGGC
AGTACATCAAGTGTATCATATGCCAAGTACGCCCCCTATTGACGTCAATGACGGTAAATGGCCCGCCTGG
CATTATGCCCAGTACATGACCTTATGGGACTTTCCTACTTGGCAGTACATCTACGTATTAGTCATCGCTA
TTACCATGGTGATGCGGTTTTGGCAGTACATCAATGGGCGTGGATAGCGGTTTGACTCACGGGGATTTCC
AAGTCTCCACCCCATTGACGTCAATGGGAGTTTGTTTTGGCACCAAAATCAACGGGACTTTCCAAAATGT
CGTAACAACTCCGCCCCATTGACGCAAATGGGCGGTAGGCGTGTACGGTGGGAGGTCTATATAAGCAGAG
CTCTCTGGCTAACTAGAGAACCCACTGCTTACTGGCTTATCGAAATTAATACGACTCACTATAGGGAGAC
CCAAGCTTGGTACCGAGCTCGGATCCACTAGTAACGGCCGCCAGTGTGCTGGAATTCCTCGAGGGTACCG
AGCTCGGATCTAAAAAATGAGTAAAGGAGAAGAACTTTTCACTGGAGTTGTCCCAATTCTTGTTGAATTA
GATGGTGATGTTAATGGGCACAAATTTTCTGTCAGTGGAGAGGGTGAAGGTGATGCAACATACGGAAAAC
TTACCCTTAAATTTATTTGCACTACTGGAAAACTACCTGTTCCATGGCCAACACTTGTCACTACTTTCGG
TTATGGTGTTCAATGCTTTGCGAGATACCCAGATCATATGAAACAGCATGACTTTTTCAAGAGTGCCATG
CCCGAAGGTTATGTACAGGAAAGAACTATATTTTTCAAAGATGACGGGAACTACAAGACACGTGCTGAAG
TCAAGTTTGAAGGTGATACCCTTGTTAATAGAATCGAGTTAAAAGGTATTGATTTTAAAGAAGATGGAAA
CATTCTTGGACACAAATTGGAATACAACTATAACTCACACAATGTATACATCATGGCAGACAAACAAAAG
AATGGAATCAAAGTTAACTTCAAAATTAGACACAACATTGAAGATGGAAGCGTTCAACTAGCAGACCATT
ATCAACAAAATACTCCAATTGGCGATGGCCCTGTCCTTTTACCAGACAACCATTACCTGTCCACACAATC
TGCCCTTTCGAAAGATCCCAACGAAAAGAGAGACCACATGGTCCTTCTTGAGTTTGTAACAGCTGCTGGG
ATTACACATGGCATGGATGAACTATACAAAATGGTCCGCTTCGGGGACGAGCTGGGCGGCCGCTATGGGG
GCGCGGGCGGCGCGGAGCGGGCCCGGGGCGGCGGGGCCGGCGGGGCTGGCGGCCCGGGCCCCGGGGGGCT
GCCGCCGGGCCAGCGGGTCCTCTACAAACAGTCGATCGCGCAGCGCGCGCGGACCATGGCGCTGTACAAC
CCCATCCCGGTCAAGCAGAACTGCTTCACCGTCAACCGCTCGCTCTTCGTCTTCAGCGAGGACAACGTCG
TCCGCAAATACGCCAAGCGCATCACCGAGTGGCCTCCGTTCGAGTACATGATCCTGGCCACCATCATCGC
CAACTGCATCGTGCTGGCCCTGGAGCAGCACCTCCCTGACGGGGACAAGACGCCTATGTCCGAGCGCCTG
GATGACACCGAGCCCTACTTCATTGGGATCTTCTGCTTCGAGGCGGGGATCAAGATCCTGGCCCTGGGCT
TTGTTCTGCACAAGGGCTCCTATCTGCGGAACGGCTGGAACGTCATGGACTTCGTGGTAGTCCTCACGGG
GATTCTTGCCACAGCCGGAACCGACTTCGACCTGCGAACGCTGAGGGCTGTGCGTGTGCTAAGGCCCCTG
AAGCTGGTGTCTGGGATTCCGAGCTTGCAAGTGGTGCTCAAGTCCATCATGAAGGCCATGGTCCCGCTGC
TGCAGATCGGGCTGCTGCTCTTCTTCGCCATCCTCATGTTTGCCATCATCGGCCTCGAGTTCTACATGGG
CAAGTTCCACAAGGCCTGCTTCCCCAACAGCACAGACCCAGATCCCGTGGGTGACTTCCCCTGTGGCAAG
GAGGCCCCGGCCCGGCTCTGTGAGGGAGACACGGAGTGCCGGGAGTACTGGGCCGGACCCAACTTTGGTA
TCACCAACTTTGACAACATCCTGTTTGCCATCTTGACCGTGTTCCAGTGCATCACCATGGAGGGCTGGAC
TGACATCCTCTACAATACAAACGATGCAGCCGGCAACACGTGGAACTGGCTCTACTTCATCCCTCTCATC
ATCATCGGCTCCTTCTTCATGCTCAACCTGGTGCTGGGTGTGCTCTCAGGAGAGTTTGCTAAGGAGCGCG
AGAGAGTGGAGAACCGCCGCGCCTTCCTGAAGCTCCGGCGGCAGCAGCAGATTGAGCGGGAGCTCAACGG
GTACCTGGAGTGGATCTTCAAGGCTGAGGAAGTCATGCTGGCTGAGGAGGACAGGAACGCAGAGGAGAAG
TCCCCTCTGGATGCAGTGTTGAAGAGAGCAGCTGCCAAGAAGAGCAGAAGCGACCTGATCCAGGCCGAGG
AGGGGGAGGGCCGGCTCACAGGCCTCTGTGCTCCCGGTTCCCCGTTCGCCCGTGCCAGCCTGAAAAGCGG
GAAGACGGAGAGCTCGTCGTACTTCCGGAGGAAGGAGAAGATGTTCCGCTTCTTCATCCGGCGCATGGTG
AAGGCACAGAGCTTCTACTGGACGGTGCTGTGTGTGGTGGCACTGAACACACTGTGCGTGGCCATGGTGC
ACTACAACCAGCCGCAGCGGCTCACCACGGCATTGTACTTTGCAGAGTTTGTTTTCCTGGGTCTCTTCCT
CACAGAGATGTCCCTGAAGATGTATGGCCTGGGGCCCAGGAGCTACTTCCGGTCCTCCTTCAACTGTTTT
GACTTTGGGGTCATCGTGGGCAGTATCTTTGAAGTGGTCTGGGCTGCTTACCCCTACGACGTCCCCGACT
ACGCCGGCTACCCGTACGACGTCCCGGACTACGCCGGCGTCGACGTCAAGCCAGGGACCTCCTTCGGGAT
CAGTGTTCTGCGGGCTCTGCGCTTACTGAGAATCTTCAAGGTCACCAAATACTGGAACTCCCTACGGAAC
CTGGTGGTGTCTCTGCTCAACTCCATGAAGTCCATCATCAGCCTCCTCTTCCTGCTCTTCCTGTTCATTG
TTGTCTTTGCTCTGCTGGGGATGCAGCTGTTTGGAGGCCAGTTCAACTTTAAAGACGAGACCCCAACGAC
CAACTTTGACACCTTCCCTGCTGCTATCCTCACCGTCTTCCAGATCCTGACCGGAGAGGCCTGGAATGCG
GTCATGTACCACGGGATCGAGTCGCAAGGTGGCGTCAGCAGAGGAATGTTCTCCTCCTTCTACTTCATTG
TCCTCACTCTGTTTGGGAACTACACCCTGCTGAATGTCTTCCTGGCCATTGCTGTGGACAACCTTGCCAA
TGCTCAGGAGCTGACCAAGGATGAAGAGGAGATGGAAGAAGCAGCCAATCAGAAACTCGCCTTGCAGAAG
GCCAAGGAAGTGGCTGAAGTCAGCCCCATGTCTGCTGCGAACATCTCCATTGCCGCCAGGCAGCAGAACT
CGGCCAAAGCGCGCTCGGTGTGGGAGCAGCGAGCCAGCCAGCTGCGGCTGCAGAACCTGAGGGCCAGCTG
CGAGGCGCTGTACAGCGAGATGGACCCCGAGGAGAGGCTGCGCTACGCCACCGCGCGCCACCTGCGGCCC
GACGTGAAGACGCACCTGGACCGGCCGCTGGTGGTTGAGCCCGGCCGCGACGCTCCGCGGGGCCCCCCGG
GGGGGAAGTCCCGGCCGGATGGCTCGGAGGCCCCCGAGGGTGCGGATCCCCCGCGCAGGCATCACCGGCA
CCGAGACAAGGACAAGGCTCCCGCCACGGTCCCCTCGGCGGGGGAACAGGACAGAGCCGAAGCTCTGAGG
GCAGAGGGCGGGGAGCTGGGGCCCCGCGAGGAGCGGGGGCGGCCACGCCGCAGCCGCAGCAAGGAGGCCC
CGGGCGCCCCGGAGGTGCGCAGCGATCGCGGCCGTGGCCCGTGTCCTGAAGGTGGTCGGCGCCACCACCG
GCGCGGGTCACCGGAGGAGGCAGCTGAGAGGGAGCCCCGCCGCCACCGCGCGCACCGGCACGGGCCCGAC
CCGGGCAAGGAGGGCCCAGCGTCCGGGACCAGGGGCGAGCGGCGCGCACGACACCGCACGGGCCCCCGGG
CGTGCCCCCGGGAGGCTGAGAGCAGCGAGGAGCCTGCGCGGCGGCACCGGGCTCGGCACAAGGCGCCGCC
CACCCAGGAGACCGCGGAGAAGGACAAGGAGGCTGCCGAGAAGGGGGGCGAGGCCACGGAGGCCGAGAAG
GACAAGGAGGCTCGGAACCACCAGCCCAAGGAGCTGCCCTGTGACCTGGAGGCCATCGGCATGCTGGGAG
TGGGCGCTGTGCATACGCTGCCCAGCACCTGTCTGCAGAAGGTGGAGGAGCAGCCAGAGGATGCGGACAA
CCAGCGGAACGTCACCCGCATGGGTAGTCAGCCCCCGGACACCAGCACCACTGTGCACATTCCTGTGACG
CTGACCGGCCCCCCCGGGGAGACCACGGTAGTGCCCAGTGGAAACGTGGACCTGGAAAGTCAAGCAGAGG
GGAAGAAGGAGGTGGAAACCAGCGATGTGATGAGGAGCGGCCCTCGGCCCATTGTCCCGTACAGTTCCAT
GTTCTGTTTAAGCCCAACCAACCTGCTGCGCCGCTGCTGCCACTACATTGTGACCATGCGATACTTCGAG
ATGGTCATCCTCGTGGTCATCGCCCTGAGCAGCATCGCCCTGGCTGCCGAGGACCCCGTGAGAACAGACT
CTCCCAGGAATAATGCTCTGAAGTACATGGACTACATCTTCACAGGCGTCTTCACCTTCGAGATGGTGAT
AAAGATGATCGATTTGGGACTGCTGCTACACCCTGGAGCCTATTTCCGGGATCTGTGGAACATTCTGGAC
TTCATTGTGGTCAGTGGGGCCCTGGTGGCATTTGCTTTCTCAGGATCCAAAGGGAAAGACATCAGCACCA
TCAAATCCCTGAGAGTCCTGCGTGTGCTGCGGCCACTCAAGACCATCAAGCGGCTGCCCAAGCTCAAGGC
CGTGTTTGACTGTGTGGTGAACTCACTGAAAAACGTCCTCAACATCCTGATCGTCTACATGCTCTTCATG
TTCATCTTTGCCGTCATTGCCGTGCAGCTCTTCAAAGGGAAGTTCTTCTACTGCACGGACGAATCCAAGG
AGCTGGAGCGTGACTGCAGGGGTCAGTATTTGGATTATGAGAAGGAGGAAGTGGAAGCTCAACCGAGGCA
GTGGAAGAAATATGACTTCCACTATGACAACGTGCTCTGGGCTCTGCTAACGCTCTTCACGGTGTCCACA
GGGGAAGGGTGGCCCATGGTGCTGAAACACTCTGTGGATGCCACCTACGAGGAGCAGGGCCCGAGCCCCG
GGTACCGCATGGAGCTCTCCATCTTCTACGTGGTCTACTTTGTGGTCTTTCCCTTCTTCTTTGTCAACAT
CTTCGTGGCCTTGATCATCATCACCTTCCAGGAGCAGGGGGACAAGGTGATGTCCGAGTGCAGCCTGGAG
AAGAACGAGAGGGCTTGCATCGACTTTGCCATCAGCGCCAGACCCCTGACGCGGTACATGCCCCAGAACA
AGCAGTCGTTCCAGTATAAGACGTGGACGTTCGTGGTGTCCCCACCTTTTGAGTACTTCATCATGGCTAT
GATCGCCCTCAACACTGTGGTGCTGATGATGAAGTTCTACGATGCGCCGTACGAGTATGAGCTAATGCTG
AAATGCCTGAACATCGTGTTCACGTCCATGTTCTCCATGGAGTGTGTGCTGAAGATCATCGCCTTCGGGG
TGCTGAACTATTTCAGAGATGCCTGGAATGTCTTTGACTTTGTCACGGTGTTGGGAAGTATTACTGATAT
TTTGGTAACAGAGATTGCGAACAACTTCATCAACCTCAGCTTCCTGCGCCTGTTCCGGGCCGCGCGGCTC
ATCAAGCTGCTGCGCCAGGGCTACACCATCCGCATCCTGCTTTGGACCTTCGTGCAGTCCTTCAAGGCGC
TGCCCTACGTGTGTCTCCTCATCGCCATGCTCTTCTTCATCTACGCCATCATTGGCATGCAGGTTTTTGG
GAACATCGCCCTGGACGATGACACCAGCATCAACAGGCACAATAACTTCCGGACGTTTCTGCAGGCCTTG
ATGTTGCTGTTCAGGAGCGCCACGGGGGAGGCCTGGCACGAGATAATGCTGTCGTGCCTCAGCAGCCGGG
CCTGCGACGAGCACTCCAATGCCAGCGAGTGCGGCAGCGACTTTGCCTACTTTTACTTCGTCTCCTTCAT
CTTCCTCTGCTCCTTTCTGATGTTGAACCTCTTTGTGGCTGTGATCATGGACAATTTTGAGTACCTTACA
CGGGACTCTTCCATCTTAGGGCCTCACCACCTGGATGAGTTCATCCGGGTCTGGGCTGAATACGACCCGG
CCGCGTGTGGGCGCATCAGTTACAGTGACATGTTTGAGATGCTGAAGCACATGTCCCCACCCCTGGGGCT
GGGGAAGAAGTGCCCTGCTCGAGTCGCGTACAAGCGCCTGGTCCGCATGAACATGCCCATCTCCAGTGAG
GACATGACGGTGCACTTCACATCCACGCTGATGGCTCTCATTCGGACAGCGCTGGACATCAAGCTGGCAC
CAGCTGGGACCAAGCAGCACCAGTGCGACGCAGAGCTGAGGAAGGAGATTTCCTGTGTGTGGGCCAATCT
GCCCCAGAAGACCCTGGACTTACTGGTACCACCCCATAAGCCTGACGAGATGACGGTGGGCAAAGTCTAT
GCAGCTCTGATGATCTTCGACTTCTACAAACAGAACAAAACCAGCAGAGACCAGACTCAGCAAGCCCCCG
GAGGCCTGTCCCAGCTGGGCCCCGTGTCCCTGTTCCACCCGCTGAAGGCCACGCTGGAGCAGACTCAGCC
GGCGCTGCGTGGAGCCCGGGCTTTCCTGCGGCAGAAGAGTTCTGCCTCCCTGAGCAACGGCGGGGCCGTA
CAAACCCAGGAGAGCGGCATCAAGGAATCGGTTTCTTGGGGCACTCAGAGGACCCAGGATGTGCTTTGCG
AGGCCAGGGCACCCCTGGAGCGGGGCCACTCAGCTGAGATCCCAGTCGGGCAGCCTGGGACACTGGCTGT
AGATGTCCAGATGCAGAACATGACTCTGAGTGGCCCTGACGCCGAGCCGCAGCCAGGGCTGGAGAGCCAG
GGCCGAGCCGCCTCCATGCCCCGCCTGGCCGCAGAAACACAGCCCGCGCCTGACGCCAGCCCCATGAAGC
GCTCCATCTCCACGCTGGCCCCGCGCCCCCACACGGCCCGGCTCGGCAGCACCGCGCTGGACCGCCCAGC
CCCCAGCCAGGCCCCGCACCATCACCACCACCGCTGCCACCGCCGCAGGGACAGGAAGCAGCGGTCCCTG
GAGAAGGGTCCCAGCCTGTCTGCTGACACAGATGGGGCCCCCGACAGCACGGTGGGGCCAGGACTGCCCA
CGGGGGAGGGCCCCCCCGGCTGCAGGCGGGAGCGGGAGCGCAGGCAGGAGCGGGGCCGGTCCCAGGAGCG
GAGGCAGCCCTCGTCCTCCTCCTCGGAGAAGCATCGCTTCTACTCCTGTGACCGCTTCGGGGGCCGCGAA
CCCCCACAGCCCAAGCCCTCCCTCAGTAGTCACCCCACGTCGCCGACGGCCGGGCAGGAGCCGGGACCCC
ACCCGCAGGGGAGTGGTTCGGTTCACGGGAGCCCCCTGCTGTCCACATCTGGTGCTAGCACCCCGGGCCG
GGGGCGGAGGCAGCT
Features (pLannotate 1.2.2; 22 found; start..end, strand, type, name):
    534..552     -  promoter       SP6 promoter: promoter for bacteriophage SP6 RNA polymerase
    578..802     +  polyA_signal   bGH poly(A) signal: bovine growth hormone polyadenylation signal
    806..827     +  promoter       SV40 promoter (fragment): SV40 enhancer and early promoter
    848..1276    +  rep_origin     f1 ori (sequence partly withheld): f1 bacteriophage origin of replication; arrow indicates direction of (+) strand synthesis
   1290..1619    +  promoter       SV40 promoter: SV40 enhancer and early promoter
   1686..2477    +  CDS            neo: KKA2_KLEPN - Also known as kan, nptII. Experimental evidence at protein level: Swiss-Prot protein existence level 1. Resistance to kanamycin, neomycin, paromomycin, ribostamycin, butirosin and gentamicin B. From Klebsiella pneumoniae.
   2501..2659    +  CDS            ble (fragment): BLE_KLEPN - Experimental evidence at protein level: Swiss-Prot protein existence level 1. Binding protein with a strong affinity to the bleomycin family of antibiotics. Binds to CL990; an antimitotic-antibiotic compound. From Klebsiella pneumoniae.
   2654..2775    +  polyA_signal   SV40 poly(A) signal: SV40 polyadenylation signal
   2846..2868    -  protein_bind   lac operator (fragment): The lac repressor binds to the lac operator to inhibit transcription in E. coli. This inhibition can be relieved by adding lactose or isopropyl-β-D-thiogalactopyranoside (IPTG). lac repressor encoded by lacI
   2872..2902    -  promoter       lac promoter: promoter for the E. coli lac operon
   2917..2938    -  protein_bind   CAP binding site: CAP binding activates transcription in the presence of cAMP. E. coli catabolite activator protein
   2951..3043    -  CDS            lacI (fragment): lac repressor; lacI; The lac repressor binds to the lac operator to inhibit transcription in E. coli. This inhibition can be relieved by adding lactose or isopropyl-β-D-thiogalactopyranoside (IPTG).
   3226..3814    -  rep_origin     ori: high-copy-number ColE1/pMB1/pBR322/pUC origin of replication
   3985..4845    -  CDS            AmpR: β-lactamase; bla; confers resistance to ampicillin, carbenicillin, and related antibiotics
   4846..4950    -  promoter       AmpR promoter: bla
   5009..5061    -  misc_feature   bom (fragment): basis of mobility region from pBR322
   5216..5595    +  enhancer       CMV enhancer: human cytomegalovirus immediate early enhancer
   5596..5799    +  promoter       CMV promoter: human cytomegalovirus (CMV) immediate early promoter
   5795..5828    +  LTR            5' LTR (truncated) (fragment): truncated 5' long terminal repeat (LTR) from HIV-1
   5844..5862    +  promoter       T7 promoter: promoter for bacteriophage T7 RNA polymerase
   5954..6667    +  CDS            GFPmut3: GFPmut3 is a basic (constitutively fluorescent) green fluorescent protein published in 1996, derived from Aequorea victoria. It is reported to be a very rapidly-maturing weak dimer.
   6668..448     +  CDS            CACNA1B (across the origin): CAC1B_RABIT - Also known as CACH5, CACNL1A5. Experimental evidence at protein level: Swiss-Prot protein existence level 1. Voltage-sensitive calcium channels (VSCC) mediate the entry of calcium ions into excitable cells and are also involved in a variety of calcium-dependent processes, including muscle contraction, hormone or neurotransmitter release, gene expression, cell motility, cell division and cell death. The isoform alpha-1B gives rise to N-type calcium currents. N-type calcium channels belong to the 'high-voltage activated' (HVA) group and are specifically blocked by omega-conotoxin-
