[The description below was written by a language model from this plasmid's Addgene catalogue record and pLannotate feature annotations shown in this document.]
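Description:
GFP Cav2.2 HA D665A pcDNA3 is a mammalian expression plasmid built on the pcDNA3 backbone, with a sequenced length of about 13.3 kb. It is propagated in E. coli through a high-copy ColE1/pUC-type origin and selected with ampicillin via the β-lactamase gene. An f1 origin is also present. For mammalian cells the backbone supplies a neomycin phosphotransferase cassette, driven by the SV40 early promoter and ended by an SV40 poly(A) signal, which would allow G418 selection of stable transfectants. Small annotated fragments (ble, lacI, lac promoter/operator, bom, and a short match to an HIV-1 LTR next to the CMV promoter) appear to be backbone remnants or incidental hits rather than functional elements.

The payload is a single open reading frame expressed from the CMV immediate-early enhancer and promoter and terminated by the bovine growth hormone poly(A) signal. T7 and SP6 promoters flank the insert. A GFP coding sequence, annotated as GFPmut3, is fused directly to the N-terminus of rabbit CACNA1B. This gene encodes the pore-forming α1B subunit (Cav2.2) of N-type voltage-gated calcium channels. According to the record, the channel also carries a double HA epitope in an extracellular position in domain II, although the feature table does not annotate this tag separately.

The D665A mutation is described as allowing trafficking to the plasma membrane while making the channel non-functional. The tags suit trafficking studies: GFP would report total channel protein, and the exofacial HA tag could be used to detect channels at the cell surface. The mutant lets surface expression be examined separately from channel function. The depositor notes that the 5′ end of the DNA is very GC-rich.
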