Addgene plasmid #206113: GFP Cav2.2 HA D665A pcDNA3
Purpose: expression of rabbit Cav2.2 with a N-terminal GFP tag and an exofacial double HA tag in domain II and a D665A mutation that allows trafficking to the plasma membrane but channel is not functional
Depositing lab: Annette Dolphin.
Backbone
  Vector backbone: pcDNA3
  Backbone manufacturer: Invitrogen Life Technologies
  Backbone size w/o insert (bp): 5446
  Vector type: Mammalian Expression
Growth in bacteria
  Bacterial resistance: Ampicillin, 100 μg/mL
  Growth temperature: 37°C
  Growth strain: DH5alpha
  Copy number: High Copy
Gene/Insert
  Gene/Insert name: cacna1b (alt name: Cav2.2 alpha1B)
  Species: O. cuniculus (rabbit)
  Insert size (bp): 7857
  Mutation: D665A
  Entrez Gene: CACNA1B
  Promoter: CMV
  Tag / fusion protein: GFP (N terminal on insert)
  Cloning method: Restriction Enzyme; 5′ cloning site unknown (unknown if destroyed)
  Sequencing primers: 5′ CTGGCTAACTAGAGAACC; 3′ GCATTTAGGTGACACTATAG
Resource information
  A portion of this plasmid was derived from a plasmid made by: Yasuo Mori
Terms and licenses: Academic/Nonprofit Terms; Industry Terms: Not Available to Industry
Depositor comments: 5' end of DNA is very GC rich
How to cite: GFP Cav2.2 HA D665A pcDNA3 was a gift from Annette Dolphin (Addgene plasmid # 206113 ; http://n2t.net/addgene:206113 ; RRID:Addgene_206113)
